Addgene plasmid #85871: AB.pCCL.sin.cPPT.GFP.miR-181a-3p.sensor.PGK.dNGFR.WPRE
Purpose: Sensor Plasmid
Depositing lab: Brian Brown. Depositing organization: Icahn School of Medicine at Mount Sinai. Publication: High-throughput assessment of microRNA activity and function using microRNA sensor and decoy libraries. Mullokandov G, Baccarini A, Ruzo A, Jayaprakash AD, Tung N, Israelow B, Evans MJ, Sachidanandam R, Brown BD. Nat Methods. 2012 Jul 1;9(8):840-6. doi: 10.1038/nmeth.2078. PubMed 22751203.
Backbone
  Vector backbone: AB.pCCL.sin.cPPT.GFP.PGK.dNGFR.WPRE
  Backbone size w/o insert (bp): 9309
  Total vector size (bp): 9480
  Vector type: Lentiviral
  Selectable markers: eGFP, NGFR
Growth in bacteria
  Bacterial resistance: Ampicillin, 100 μg/mL
  Growth temperature: 37°C
  Growth strain: NEB Stable
  Copy number: High Copy
Gene/Insert
  Gene/Insert name: miR-181a-3p Sensor
  Promoter: PGK
  Cloning method: Restriction Enzyme; 5′ cloning site NheI (not destroyed); 3′ cloning site AgeI (not destroyed)
  Sequencing primers: 5′ AACAGACATACAAACTAAAG
Terms and licenses: Academic/Nonprofit Terms; Industry Terms: Not Available to Industry
How to cite: AB.pCCL.sin.cPPT.GFP.miR-181a-3p.sensor.PGK.dNGFR.WPRE was a gift from Brian Brown (Addgene plasmid # 85871 ; http://n2t.net/addgene:85871 ; RRID:Addgene_85871)
