[The description below was written by a language model from this plasmid's Addgene catalogue record and pLannotate feature annotations shown in this document.]
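Description:
AB.pCCL.sin.cPPT.GFP.miR-181a-3p.sensor.PGK.dNGFR.WPRE is a self-inactivating, third-generation-style HIV-1 lentiviral transfer plasmid that serves as a reporter ("sensor") of miR-181a-3p activity. It is propagated in E. coli through a high-copy ColE1/pUC origin with ampicillin resistance, and it also carries f1 and SV40 origins. The viral genome is transcribed from a chimeric CMV enhancer/promoter fused to a truncated 5' LTR. It contains the Ψ packaging signal with a gag fragment, the RRE, the cPPT/CTS, a WPRE and a ΔU3 3' LTR, so the integrated provirus lacks LTR promoter activity.

The payload is a bidirectional expression unit. The human PGK promoter drives a truncated NGFR (dNGFR, a signalling-deficient surface marker) in the same orientation as the viral genome, upstream of the WPRE. An adjoining minimal CMV promoter faces the opposite way and drives EGFP, whose transcript ends at an antisense SV40 poly(A) signal. The sensor insert was cloned between NheI and AgeI. It is not annotated in the feature table, but the unannotated gap between the EGFP coding sequence and its poly(A) signal suggests it lies in the EGFP 3' UTR. The record does not state the number or design of the miRNA target sites.

In cells where miR-181a-3p is active, the GFP transcript should be repressed while dNGFR expression is unaffected. The GFP-to-NGFR ratio, typically read by flow cytometry, then reports miRNA activity normalised for transduction and expression level. The plasmid comes from work on high-throughput miRNA sensor and decoy libraries. The sequenced record is 9,464 nt, slightly shorter than the 9,480 bp listed in the catalogue.
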