Features (pLannotate 1.2.2; 34 found; start..end, strand, type, name):
      1..720     +  CDS            EGFP: the original enhanced GFP (Yang et al., 1996) mammalian codon-optimized
    950..969     +  misc_feature   MCS (fragment): pBluescript multiple cloning site
    997..1131    -  polyA_signal   SV40 poly(A) signal: SV40 polyadenylation signal
   1154..1238    -  CDS            large T antigen (fragment): large T antigen from SV40 (simian virus 40)
   1268..1385    -  misc_feature   cPPT/CTS: central polypurine tract and central termination sequence of HIV-1
   1404..1504    -  CDS            Rev (fragment): human immunodeficiency virus 1 (HIV-1) Rev protein; rev; enhances nuclear export of unspliced and incompletely spliced viral mRNAs
   1881..2114    -  misc_feature   RRE: The Rev response element (RRE) of HIV-1 allows for Rev-dependent mRNA export from the nucleus to the cytoplasm.
   2260..2623    -  CDS            HIV-1 gag (fragment): gag protein from human immunodeficiency virus 1; gag
   2607..2732    -  misc_feature   HIV-1 Ψ: packaging signal of human immunodeficiency virus type 1
   2779..2959    -  LTR            5' LTR (truncated): truncated 5' long terminal repeat (LTR) from HIV-1
   2974..3177    -  promoter       CMV promoter: human cytomegalovirus (CMV) immediate early promoter
   3178..3557    -  enhancer       CMV enhancer: human cytomegalovirus immediate early enhancer
   3658..3676    -  promoter       T3 promoter: promoter for bacteriophage T3 RNA polymerase
   3721..3737    -  protein_bind   lac operator: The lac repressor binds to the lac operator to inhibit transcription in E. coli. This inhibition can be relieved by adding lactose or isopropyl-β-D-thiogalactopyranoside (IPTG). lac repressor encoded by lacI
   3745..3775    -  promoter       lac promoter: promoter for the E. coli lac operon
   3790..3811    -  protein_bind   CAP binding site: CAP binding activates transcription in the presence of cAMP. E. coli catabolite activator protein
   3824..3916    -  CDS            lacI (fragment): lac repressor; lacI; The lac repressor binds to the lac operator to inhibit transcription in E. coli. This inhibition can be relieved by adding lactose or isopropyl-β-D-thiogalactopyranoside (IPTG).
   4099..4687    -  rep_origin     ori: high-copy-number ColE1/pMB1/pBR322/pUC origin of replication
   4858..5718    -  CDS            AmpR: β-lactamase; bla; confers resistance to ampicillin, carbenicillin, and related antibiotics
   5719..5823    -  promoter       AmpR promoter: bla
   5876..6304    -  rep_origin     f1 ori (sequence partly withheld): f1 bacteriophage origin of replication; arrow indicates direction of (+) strand synthesis
   6309..6464    -  CDS            lacZα (fragment): LacZα fragment of β-galactosidase; lacZ fragment
   6472..6490    +  promoter       T7 promoter: promoter for bacteriophage T7 RNA polymerase
   6511..6646    -  rep_origin     SV40 ori: SV40 origin of replication
   6686..6807    -  polyA_signal   SV40 poly(A) signal: SV40 polyadenylation signal
   6879..7112    -  LTR            3' LTR (ΔU3): self-inactivating 3' long terminal repeat (LTR) from HIV-1
   7114..7182    -  CDS            nef (fragment): NEF_HV1Z2 - Experimental evidence at protein level: Swiss-Prot protein existence level 1. Extracellular Nef protein targets CD4(+) T-lymphocytes for apoptosis by interacting with CXCR4 surface receptors. From Human immunodeficiency virus type 1 group M subtype D (isolate Z2/CDC-Z34) (HIV-1).
   7199..7787    -  misc_feature   WPRE: woodchuck hepatitis virus posttranscriptional regulatory element
   7801..7819    -  misc_feature   MCS (fragment): pUC18/19 multiple cloning site
   7822..8649    -  CDS            NGFR (fragment): TNR16_HUMAN - Also known as TNFRSF16. Experimental evidence at protein level: Swiss-Prot protein existence level 1. Low affinity receptor which can bind to NGF, BDNF, NTF3, and NTF4. Forms a heterodimeric receptor with SORCS2 that binds the precursor forms of NGF, BDNF and NTF3 with high affinity, and has much lower affinity for mature NGF and BDNF (PubMed:24908487). Plays an important role in differentiation and survival of specific neuronal populations during development (By similarity). Can mediate cell survival as well as cell death of neural cells. Plays a role in the inactivation of RHOA
   8764..8788    -  misc_feature   MCS (fragment): pBluescript multiple cloning site
   8791..9301    -  promoter       hPGK promoter: human phosphoglycerate kinase 1 promoter
   9304..9327    +  misc_feature   MCS (fragment): pBluescript multiple cloning site
   9329..9367    +  promoter       minimal CMV promoter: human cytomegalovirus (CMV) immediate early promoter
>Addgene plasmid #85871 | AB.pCCL.sin.cPPT.GFP.miR-181a-3p.sensor.PGK.dNGFR.WPRE | addgene full sequence | sequence record 170008 | Addgene NGS Result
ATGGTGAGCAAGGGCGAGGAGCTGTTCACCGGGGTGGTGCCCATCCTGGTCGAGCTGGACGGCGACGTAA
ACGGCCACAAGTTCAGCGTGTCCGGCGAGGGCGAGGGCGATGCCACCTACGGCAAGCTGACCCTGAAGTT
CATCTGCACCACCGGCAAGCTGCCCGTGCCCTGGCCCACCCTCGTGACCACCCTGACCTACGGCGTGCAG
TGCTTCAGCCGCTACCCCGACCACATGAAGCAGCACGACTTCTTCAAGTCCGCCATGCCCGAAGGCTACG
TCCAGGAGCGCACCATCTTCTTCAAGGACGACGGCAACTACAAGACCCGCGCCGAGGTGAAGTTCGAGGG
CGACACCCTGGTGAACCGCATCGAGCTGAAGGGCATCGACTTCAAGGAGGACGGCAACATCCTGGGGCAC
AAGCTGGAGTACAACTACAACAGCCACAACGTCTATATCATGGCCGACAAGCAGAAGAACGGCATCAAGG
TGAACTTCAAGATCCGCCACAACATCGAGGACGGCAGCGTGCAGCTCGCCGACCACTACCAGCAGAACAC
CCCCATCGGCGACGGCCCCGTGCTGCTGCCCGACAACCACTACCTGAGCACCCAGTCCGCCCTGAGCAAA
GACCCCAACGAGAAGCGCGATCACATGGTCCTGCTGGAGTTCGTGACCGCCGCCGGGATCACTCTCGGCA
TGGACGAGCTGTACAAGTAAAGCGGCCGCGTCGAGAGATGGGGGAGGCTAACTGAGCTAGCCGACCTTAA
CTGGGGAGTACTGGTCGACGTAGCGGTACAATCAACGGTCGATGGTGGTACAATCAACGGTCGATGGTGG
TACAATCAACGGTCGATGGTGGTACAATCAACGGTCGATGGTGGTACAATCAACGGTCGATGGTGGTACA
ATCAACGGTCGATGGTACCGGTACTAGCTTAGTCATGCACCGGGCTGCAGGAATTCGATGACAGGCGCAG
CTTCCGAGGGATTTGAGATCCAGACATGATAAGATACATTGATGAGTTTGGACAAACCAAAACTAGAATG
CAGTGAAAAAAATGCCTTATTTGTGAAATTTGTGATGCTATTGCCTTATTTGTAACCATTATAAGCTGCA
ATAAACAAGTTAACAACAACAATTGCATTCATTTTATGTTTCAGGTTCAGGGGGAGGTGTGGGAGGTTTT
TTAAAGCAAGTAAAACCTCTACAAATGTGGTATGGCTGATTATGATCAGATCTCTCGAGGCTAGTCTCGT
GATCGATAAAATTTTGAATTTTTGTAATTTGTTTTTGTAATTCTTTAGTTTGTATGTCTGTTGCTATTAT
GTCTACTATTCTTTCCCCTGCACTGTACCCCCCAATCCCCCCTTTTCTTTTAAAAGTTAACCGATACCGT
CGAGATCCGTTCACTAATCGAATGGATCTGTCTCTGTCTCTCTCTCCACCTTCTTCTTCTATTCCTTCGG
GCCTGTCGGGTCCCCTCGGGGTTGGGAGGTGGGTCTGAAACGATAATGGTGAATATCCCTGCCTAACTCT
ATTCACTATAGAAAGTACAGCAAAAACTATTCTTAAACCTACCAAGCCTCCTACTATCATTATGAATAAT
TTTATATACCACAGCCAATTTGTTATGTTAAACCAATTCCACAAACTTGCCCATTTATCTAATTCCAATA
ATTCTTGTTCATTCTTTTCTTGCTGGTTTTGCGATTCTTCAATTAAGGAGTGTATTAAGCTTGTGTAATT
GTTAATTTCTCTGTCCCACTCCATCCAGGTCGTGTGATTCCAAATCTGTTCCAGAGATTTATTACTCCAA
CTAGCATTCCAAGGCACAGCAGTGGTGCAAATGAGTTTTCCAGAGCAACCCCAAATCCCCAGGAGCTGTT
GATCCTTTAGGTATCTTTCCACAGCCAGGATTCTTGCCTGGAGCTGCTTGATGCCCCAGACTGTGAGTTG
CAACAGATGCTGTTGCGCCTCAATAGCCCTCAGCAAATTGTTCTGCTGCTGCACTATACCAGACAATAAT
TGTCTGGCCTGTACCGTCAGCGTCATTGACGCTGCGCCCATAGTGCTTCCTGCTGCTCCCAAGAACCCAA
GGAACAAAGCTCCTATTCCCACTGCTCTTTTTTCTCTCTGCACCACTCTTCTCTTTGCCTTGGTGGGTGC
TACTCCTAATGGTTCAATTTTTACTACTTTATATTTATATAATTCACTTCTCCAATTGTCCCTCATATCT
CCTCCTCCAGGTCTGAAGATCAGCGGCCGCTTGCTGTGCGGTGGTCTTACTTTTGTTTTGCTCTTCCTCT
ATCTTGTCTAAAGCTTCCTTGGTGTCTTTTATCTCTATCCTTTGATGCACACAATAGAGGGTTGCTACTG
TATTATATAATGATCTAAGTTCTTCTGATCCTGTCTGAAGGGATGGTTGTAGCTGTCCCAGTATTTGTCT
ACAGCCTTCTGATGTTTCTAACAGGCCAGGATTAACTGCGAATCGTTCTAGCTCCCTGCTTGCCCATACT
ATATGTTTTAATTTATATTTTTTCTTTCCCCCTGGCCTTAACCGAATTTTTTCCCATCGCGATCTAATTC
TCCCCCGCTTAATACTGACGCTCTCGCACCCATCTCTCTCCTTCTAGCCTCCGCTAGTCAAAATTTTTGG
CGTACTCACCAGTCGCCGCCCCTCGCCTCTTGCCGTGCGCGCTTCAGCAAGCCGAGTCCTGCGTCGAGAG
AGCTCCTCTGGTTTCCCTTTCGCTTTCAAGTCCCTGTTCGGGCGCCACTGCTAGAGATTTTCCACACTGA
CTAAAAGGGTCTGAGGGATCTCTAGTTACCAGAGTCACACAACAGACGGGCACACACTACTTGAAGCACT
CAAGGCAAGCTTTATTGAGGCTTAAGCAGTGGGTTCCCTAGTTAGCCAGAGAGCTCCCAGGCTCAGATCT
GGTCTAACCAGAGAGACCCCGGTTCACTAAACGAGCTCTGCTTATATAGACCTCCCACCGTACACGCCTA
CCGCCCATTTGCGTCAATGGGGCGGAGTTGTTACGACATTTTGGAAAGTCCCGTTGATTTTGGTGCCAAA
ACAAACTCCCATTGACGTCAATGGGGTGGAGACTTGGAAATCCCCGTGAGTCAAACCGCTATCCACGCCC
ATTGATGTACTGCCAAAACCGCATCACCATGGTAATAGCGATGACTAATACGTAGATGTACTGCCAAGTA
GGAAAGTCCCATAAGGTCATGTACTGGGCATAATGCCAGGCGGGCCATTTACCGTCATTGACGTCAATAG
GGGGCGTACTTGGCATATGATACACTTGATGTACTGCCAAGTGGGCAGTTTACCGTAAATACTCCACCCA
TTGACGTCAATGGAAAGTCCCTATTGGCGTTACTATGGGAACATACGTCATTATTGACGTCAATGGGCGG
GGGTCGTTGGGCGGTCAGCCAGGCGGGCCATTTACCGTAAGTTATGTAACGCGGAACTCCATATATGGGC
TATGAACTAATGACCCCGTAATTGATTACTATTAATAACTAGTCAATAATCAATGTCAACATGGCGGTAA
TGTTGGACATGAGCCAATATAAATGTACATATTATGATATGGATACAACGTATGCAATGGCCAAGCTTGC
AGCTCCAGCTTTTGTTCCCTTTAGTGAGGGTTAATTGCGCGCTTGGCGTAATCATGGTCATAGCTGTTTC
CTGTGTGAAATTGTTATCCGCTCACAATTCCACACAACATACGAGCCGGAAGCATAAAGTGTAAAGCCTG
GGGTGCCTAATGAGTGAGCTAACTCACATTAATTGCGTTGCGCTCACTGCCCGCTTTCCAGTCGGGAAAC
CTGTCGTGCCAGCTGCATTAATGAATCGGCCAACGCGCGGGGAGAGGCGGTTTGCGTATTGGGCGCTCTT
CCGCTTCCTCGCTCACTGACTCGCTGCGCTCGGTCGTTCGGCTGCGGCGAGCGGTATCAGCTCACTCAAA
GGCGGTAATACGGTTATCCACAGAATCAGGGGATAACGCAGGAAAGAACATGTGAGCAAAAGGCCAGCAA
AAGGCCAGGAACCGTAAAAAGGCCGCGTTGCTGGCGTTTTTCCATAGGCTCCGCCCCCCTGACGAGCATC
ACAAAAATCGACGCTCAAGTCAGAGGTGGCGAAACCCGACAGGACTATAAAGATACCAGGCGTTTCCCCC
TGGAAGCTCCCTCGTGCGCTCTCCTGTTCCGACCCTGCCGCTTACCGGATACCTGTCCGCCTTTCTCCCT
TCGGGAAGCGTGGCGCTTTCTCATAGCTCACGCTGTAGGTATCTCAGTTCGGTGTAGGTCGTTCGCTCCA
AGCTGGGCTGTGTGCACGAACCCCCCGTTCAGCCCGACCGCTGCGCCTTATCCGGTAACTATCGTCTTGA
GTCCAACCCGGTAAGACACGACTTATCGCCACTGGCAGCAGCCACTGGTAACAGGATTAGCAGAGCGAGG
TATGTAGGCGGTGCTACAGAGTTCTTGAAGTGGTGGCCTAACTACGGCTACACTAGAAGAACAGTATTTG
GTATCTGCGCTCTGCTGAAGCCAGTTACCTTCGGAAAAAGAGTTGGTAGCTCTTGATCCGGCAAACAAAC
CACCGCTGGTAGCGGTGGTTTTTTTGTTTGCAAGCAGCAGATTACGCGCAGAAAAAAAGGATCTCAAGAA
GATCCTTTGATCTTTTCTACGGGGTCTGACGCTCAGTGGAACGAAAACTCACGTTAAGGGATTTTGGTCA
TGAGATTATCAAAAAGGATCTTCACCTAGATCCTTTTAAATTAAAAATGAAGTTTTAAATCAATCTAAAG
TATATATGAGTAAACTTGGTCTGACAGTTACCAATGCTTAATCAGTGAGGCACCTATCTCAGCGATCTGT
CTATTTCGTTCATCCATAGTTGCCTGACTCCCCGTCGTGTAGATAACTACGATACGGGAGGGCTTACCAT
CTGGCCCCAGTGCTGCAATGATACCGCGAGACCCACGCTCACCGGCTCCAGATTTATCAGCAATAAACCA
GCCAGCCGGAAGGGCCGAGCGCAGAAGTGGTCCTGCAACTTTATCCGCCTCCATCCAGTCTATTAATTGT
TGCCGGGAAGCTAGAGTAAGTAGTTCGCCAGTTAATAGTTTGCGCAACGTTGTTGCCATTGCTACAGGCA
TCGTGGTGTCACGCTCGTCGTTTGGTATGGCTTCATTCAGCTCCGGTTCCCAACGATCAAGGCGAGTTAC
ATGATCCCCCATGTTGTGCAAAAAAGCGGTTAGCTCCTTCGGTCCTCCGATCGTTGTCAGAAGTAAGTTG
GCCGCAGTGTTATCACTCATGGTTATGGCAGCACTGCATAATTCTCTTACTGTCATGCCATCCGTAAGAT
GCTTTTCTGTGACTGGTGAGTACTCAACCAAGTCATTCTGAGAATAGTGTATGCGGCGACCGAGTTGCTC
TTGCCCGGCGTCAATACGGGATAATACCGCGCCACATAGCAGAACTTTAAAAGTGCTCATCATTGGAAAA
CGTTCTTCGGGGCGAAAACTCTCAAGGATCTTACCGCTGTTGAGATCCAGTTCGATGTAACCCACTCGTG
CACCCAACTGATCTTCAGCATCTTTTACTTTCACCAGCGTTTCTGGGTGAGCAAAAACAGGAAGGCAAAA
TGCCGCAAAAAAGGGAATAAGGGCGACACGGAAATGTTGAATACTCATACTCTTCCTTTTTCAATATTAT
TGAAGCATTTATCAGGGTTATTGTCTCATGAGCGGATACATATTTGAATGTATTTAGAAAAATAAACAAA
TAGGGGTTCCGCGCACATTTCCCCGAAAAGTGCCACCTAAATTGTAAGCGTTAATATTTTGTTAAAATTC
GCGTTAAATTTTTGTTAAATCAGCTCATTTTTTAACCAATAGGCCGAAATCGGCAAAATCCCTTATAAAT
CAAAAGAATAGACCGAGATAGGGT
[37 nt withheld, positions 5975-6011]
AAAGAACGTGGACTCCAACGTCAAAGG
[49 nt withheld, positions 6039-6087]
T
[91 nt withheld, positions 6089-6179]
G
[124 nt withheld, positions 6181-6304]
CCCATTCGCCATTCAGGCTGCGCAACTGTTGGGAAGGGCGATCGGTGCGGGCCTCTTCGCTATTACGCCA
GCTGGCGAAAGGGGGATGTGCTGCAAGGCGATTAAGTTGGGTAACGCCAGGGTTTTCCCAGTCACGACGT
TGTAAAACGACGGCCAGTGAGCGCGCGTAATACGACTCACTATAGGGCGAATTGGGTACGTCCCTAGGCC
TCCAAAAAAGCCTCCTCACTACTTCTGGAATAGCTCAGAGGCCGAGGCGGCCTCGGCCTCTGCATAAATA
AAAAAAATTAGTCAGCCATGGGGCGGAGAATGGGCGGAACTGGGCGGAGTTAGGGGCGGGATGGGCGGAG
TTAGGGGCGGGATAGCTAGAGCCAGACATGATAAGATACATTGATGAGTTTGGACAAACCACAACTAGAA
TGCAGTGAAAAAAATGCTTTATTTGTGAAATTTGTGATGCTATTGCTTTATTTGTAACCATTATAAGCTG
CAATAAACAAGTTCCTCTCACTCTCTGATATTCATTTCTTTGCAAGTTATAAATACTGAATAATAAGATG
ACATGAACTACTACTGCTAGAGATTTTCCACACTGACTAAAAGGGTCTGAGGGATCTCTAGTTACCAGAG
TCACACAACAGACGGGCACACACTACTTGAAGCACTCAAGGCAAGCTTTATTGAGGCTTAAGCAGTGGGT
TCCCTAGTTAGCCAGAGAGCTCCCAGGCTCAGATCTGGTCTAACCAGAGAGACCCAGTACAAGCAAAAAG
CAGATCTTGTCTTCGTTGGGAGTGAATTAGCCCTTCCAGTCCCCCCTTTTCTTTTAAAAAGTGGCTAAGA
TCTACAGCTGCCTTGTAAGTCATTGGTCTTAAAGGTACCGAGCTCGAATTCCAGGCGGGGAGGCGGCCCA
AAGGGAGATCCGACTCGTCTGAGGGCGAAGGCGAAGACGCGGAAGAGGCCGCAGAGCCGGCAGCAGGCCG
CGGGAAGGAAGGTCCGCTGGATTGAGGGCCGAAGGGACGTAGCAGAAGGACGTCCCGCGCAGAATCCAGG
TGGCAACACAGGCGAGCAGCCATGGAAAGGACGTCAGCTTCCCCGACAACACCACGGAATTGTCAGTGCC
CAACAGCCGAGCCCCTGTCCAGCAGCGGGCAAGGCAGGCGGCGATGAGTTCCGCCGTGGCAATAGGGAGG
GGGAAAGCGAAAGTCCCGGAAAGGAGCTGACAGGTGGTGGCAATGCCCCAACCAGTGGGGGTTGCGTCAG
CAAACACAGTGCACACCACGCCACGTTGCCTGACAACGGGCCACAACTCCTCATAAAGAGACAGCAACCA
GGATTTATACAAGGAGGAGAAAATGAAAGCCATACGGGAAGCAATAGCATGATACAAAGGCATTAAAGCA
GCGTATCCACATAGCGTAAAAGGAGCAACATAGTTAAGAATACCAGTCAATCTTTCACAAATTTTGTAAT
CCAGAGGTTGATTGTCGACTCTAGACTCGACTCTAGAGGATCCCCCTGTTCCACCTCTTGAAGGCTATGT
AGGCCACAAGGCCCACAACCACAGCAGCCAGGATGGAGCAATAGACAGGGATGAGGTTGTCGGTGGTGCC
TCGGGTCACCACGGGCTGGGAGCTGCCCATCACTGTGGTCACCACACCTGCCACCGTGCTGGCTATGAGG
TCTTGTTCTGGAGGTGCCTCAGGCTCCTGGGTGCTGGGGGCTGTGCTGTCCGAGCCCTCTGGGGGTGTGG
ACCGTGTAATCCAACGGCCAGGGATCTCCTCGCACTCGGCGTCGGCCCAGCGTGTGCACTCGCGGAGCTG
GCGCTCGGTGTCCTCGCACACGGTGCAGGGCAGGCACGGGTCCACGTGGTTGGCCTCGTCGGAATACGTG
CCGTCGGGGCACTCCTCGCACACGGTGTTCTGCTTGTCCTGGCAGGAGAACACGAGGCCCGAGCCCGCCT
CGCACACGCGGCACGCCTCGCAGCGCCCAGTCGTCTCATCCTGGTAGTAGCCGTAGGCGCAGCGGCACAC
GGCGTCGTCGGCCTCCACGCACGGCGCCGACATGCTCTGGAGCCCCACGCACTCGGTGCACGGCTTGCAC
GGCTCGGTCGCGCTCACCACGTCGGAGAACGTCACGCTGTCCAGGCAGGGCTCACACACGGTCTGGTTGG
CTCCACAAGGCTGGGCCACACCCTCGCCCAGGTTGCAGGCTTTGCAGCACTCACCGCTGTGTGTGTACAG
GCCTGTGGGGCATGCCTCCTTGGCACCTCCAAGGGACACCCCCAGAAGCAGCAACAGCAGCAGGCGCGGC
CCGTCCATGGCGCGGCCGGTGGCACCTGCCCCCATCGCCCGCCTCCCGCGGCAGCGCTCGACTTCCAGCT
CGGTCCGCTTTGCGGACTGATGGGGCTGCGCTGCGCTGCGCTCCAGCGCCCCCCCTGCCCGCCGGAGCTG
GCCGCGGCCCGAATTCCTGCAGCCCGGGGGATCCCCCTGGGGAGAGAGGTCGGTGATTCGGTCAACGAGG
GAGCCGACTGCCGACGTGCGCTCCGGAGGCTTGCAGAATGCGGAACACCGCGCGGGCAGGAACAGGGCCC
ACACTACCGCCCCACACCCCGCCTCCCGCACCGCCCCTTCCCGGCCGCTGCTCTCGGCGCGCCCTGCTGA
GCAGCCGCTATTGGCCACAGCCCATCGCGGTCGGCGCGCTGCCATTGCTCCCTGGCGCTGTCCGTCTGCG
AGGGTACTAGTGAGACGTGCGGCTTCCGTTTGTCACGTCCGGCACGCCGCGAACCGCAAGGAACCTTCCC
GACTTAGGGGCGGAGCAGGAAGCGTCGCCGGGGGGCCCACAAGGGTAGCGGCGAAGATCCGGGTGACGCT
GCGAACGGACGTGAAGAATGTGCGAGACCCAGGGTCGGCGCCGCTGCGTTTCCCGGAACCACGCCCAGAG
CAGCCGCGTCCCTGCGCAAACCCAGGGCTGCCTTGGAAAAGGCGCAACCCCAACCCCGTGGAATTCGATA
TCAAGCTTCTCGAGGGTAGGCGTGTACGGTGGGAGGCCTATATAAGCAGAGCTCGTTTAGTGAACCGTCA
GATCGCCTGGAGACGCCATCCACGCTGTTTTGACCTCCATAGAAGACACCGGGACCGATCCAGCCTCCGC
GGAATTCACC
