>Addgene plasmid #85871 | AB.pCCL.sin.cPPT.GFP.miR-181a-3p.sensor.PGK.dNGFR.WPRE | depositor partial sequence | sequence record 167190 | AB.pCCL.sin.cPPT.GFP.miR-181a-3p.sensor.PGK.dNGFR.WPRE sequence 970 bps
AAAATTTTATCGATCACGAGACTAGCCTCGAGAGATCTGATCATAATCAGCCATACCACATTTGTAGAGG
TTTTACTTGCTTTAAAAAACCTCCCACACCTCCCCCTGAACCTGAAACATAAAATGAATGCAATTGTTGT
TGTTAACTTGTTTATTGCAGCTTATAATGGTTACAAATAAGGCAATAGCATCACAAATTTCACAAATAAG
GCATTTTTTTCACTGCATTCTAGTTTTGGTTTGTCCAAACTCATCAATGTATCTTATCATGTCTGGATCT
CAAATCCCTCGGAAGCTGCGCCTGTCATCGAATTCCTGCAGCCCGGTGCATGACTAAGCTAGTACCGGTA
CCATCGACCGTTGATTGTACCACCATCGACCGTTGATTGTACCACCATCGACCGTTGATTGTACCACCAT
CGACCGTTGATTGTACCACCATCGACCGTTGATTGTACCACCATCGACCGTTGATTGTACCGCTACGTCG
ACCAGTACTCCCCAGTTAAGGTCGGCTAGCTCAGTTAGCCTCCCCCATCTCTCGACGCGGCCGCTTTACT
TGTACAGCTCGTCCATGCCGAGAGTGATCCCGGCGGCGGTCACGAACTCCAGCAGGACCATGTGATCGCG
CTTCTCGTTGGGGTCTTTGCTCAGGGCGGACTGGGTGCTCAGGTAGTGGTTGTCGGGCAGCAGCACGGGG
CCGTCGCCGATGGGGGTGTTCTGCTGGTAGTGGTCGGCGAGCTGCACGCTGCCGTCCTCGATGTTGTGGC
GGATCTTGAAGTTCACCTTGATGCCGTTCTTCTGCTTGTCGGCCATGATATAGACGTTGTGGCTGTTGTA
GTTGTACTCCAGCTTGTGCCCCAGGATGTTGCCGTCCTCCTTGAAGTCGATGCCCTTCAGCTCGATGCGG
TTCACCAGGGTGTCGCCCTCGAACTTCACCTCGGCGCGGGTCTTGTAGTTGCCGTCGTCC
